>Addgene plasmid #188713 | pmU6 ST | addgene full sequence | sequence record 370668 | Addgene NGS Result
GATCCGACGCCGCCATCTCTAGGCCCGCGCCGGCCCCCTCGCACAGACTTGTGGGAGAAGCTCGGCTACT
CCCCTGCCCCGGTTAATTTGCATATAATATTTCCTAGTAACTATAGAGGCTTAATGTGCGATAAAAGACA
GATAATCTGTTCTTTTTAATACTAGCTACATTTTACATGATAGGCTTGGATTTCTATAAGAGATACAAAT
ACTAAATTATTATTTTAAAAAACAGCACAAAAGGAAACTCACCCTAACTGTAAAGTAATTGTGTGTTTTG
AGACTATAAATATCCCTTGGAGAAAAGCCTTGTTTGGCTAAGTACTCTAACAGGGTTTTAGAGCTAGAAA
TAGCAAGTTAAAATAAGGCTAGTCCGTTATCAACTTGAAAAAGTGGCACCGAGTCGGTGCTTTTTTTGTA
CTGAGACGCCGCGGTGGAGCTCCAGCTTTTGTTCCCTTTAGTGAGGGTTAATTGCGCGCTTGGCGTAATC
ATGGTCATAGCTGTTTCCTGTGTGAAATTGTTATCCGCTCACAATTCCACACAACATACGAGCCGGAAGC
ATAAAGTGTAAAGCCTGGGGTGCCTAATGAGTGAGCTAACTCACATTAATTGCGTTGCGCTCACTGCCCG
CTTTCCAGTCGGGAAACCTGTCGTGCCAGCTGCATTAATGAATCGGCCAACGCGCGGGGAGAGGCGGTTT
GCGTATTGGGCGCTCTTCCGCTTCCTCGCTCACTGACTCGCTGCGCTCGGTCGTTCGGCTGCGGCGAGCG
GTATCAGCTCACTCAAAGGCGGTAATACGGTTATCCACAGAATCAGGGGATAACGCAGGAAAGAACATGT
GAGCAAAAGGCCAGCAAAAGGCCAGGAACCGTAAAAAGGCCGCGTTGCTGGCGTTTTTCCATAGGCTCCG
CCCCCCTGACGAGCATCACAAAAATCGACGCTCAAGTCAGAGGTGGCGAAACCCGACAGGACTATAAAGA
TACCAGGCGTTTCCCCCTGGAAGCTCCCTCGTGCGCTCTCCTGTTCCGACCCTGCCGCTTACCGGATACC
TGTCCGCCTTTCTCCCTTCGGGAAGCGTGGCGCTTTCTCATAGCTCACGCTGTAGGTATCTCAGTTCGGT
GTAGGTCGTTCGCTCCAAGCTGGGCTGTGTGCACGAACCCCCCGTTCAGCCCGACCGCTGCGCCTTATCC
GGTAACTATCGTCTTGAGTCCAACCCGGTAAGACACGACTTATCGCCACTGGCAGCAGCCACTGGTAACA
GGATTAGCAGAGCGAGGTATGTAGGCGGTGCTACAGAGTTCTTGAAGTGGTGGCCTAACTACGGCTACAC
TAGAAGAACAGTATTTGGTATCTGCGCTCTGCTGAAGCCAGTTACCTTCGGAAAAAGAGTTGGTAGCTCT
TGATCCGGCAAACAAACCACCGCTGGTAGCGGTGGTTTTTTTGTTTGCAAGCAGCAGATTACGCGCAGAA
AAAAAGGATCTCAAGAAGATCCTTTGATCTTTTCTACGGGGTCTGACGCTCAGTGGAACGAAAACTCACG
TTAAGGGATTTTGGTCATGATCAGAAGAACTCGTCAAGAAGGCGATAGAAGGCGATGCGCTGCGAATCGG
GAGCGGCGATACCGTAAAGCACGAGGAAGCGGTCAGCCCATTCGCCGCCAAGCTCTTCAGCAATATCACG
GGTAGCCAACGCTATGTCCTGATAGCGGTCCGCCACACCCAGCCGGCCACAGTCGATGAATCCAGAAAAG
CGGCCATTTTCCACCATGATATTCGGCAAGCAGGCATCGCCATGGGTCACGACGAGATCCTCGCCGTCGG
GCATGCTCGCCTTGAGCCTGGCGAACAGTTCGGCTGGCGCGAGCCCCTGATGCTCTTCGTCCAGATCATC
CTGATCGACAAGACCGGCTTCCATCCGAGTACGTGCTCGCTCGATGCGATGTTTCGCTTGGTGGTCGAAT
GGGCAGGTAGCCGGATCAAGCGTATGCAGCCGCCGCATTGCATCAGCCATGATGGATACTTTCTCGGCAG
GAGCAAGGTGAGATGACAGGAGATCCTGCCCCGGCACTTCGCCCAATAGCAGCCAGTCCCTTCCCGCTTC
AGTGACAACGTCGAGCACAGCTGCGCAAGGAACGCCCGTCGTGGCCAGCCACGATAGCCGCGCTGCCTCG
TCTTGCAGTTCATTCAGGGCACCGGACAGGTCGGTCTTGACAAAAAGAACCGGGCGCCCCTGCGCTGACA
GCCGGAACACGGCGGCATCAGAGCAGCCGATTGTCTGTTGTGCCCAGTCATAGCCGAATAGCCTCTCCAC
CCAAGCGGCCGGAGAACCTGCGTGCAATCCATCTTGTTCAATCATGCGAAACGATCCTCATCCTGTCTCT
TGATCGATCTTTGCAAAAGCCTAGGCCTCCAAAAAAGCCTCCTCACTACTTCTGGAATAGCTCAGAGGCC
GAGGCGGCCTCGGCCTCTGCATAAATAAAAAAAATTAGTCAGCCATGGGGCGGAGAATGGGCGGAACTGG
GCGGAGTTAGGGGCGGGATGGGCGGAGTTAGGGGCGGGACTATGGTTGCTGACTAATTGAGATGCATGCT
TTGCATACTTCTGCCTGCTGGGGAGCCTGGGGACTTTCCACACCTGGTTGCTGACTAATTGAGATGCATG
CTTTGCATACTTCTGCCTGCTGGGGAGCCTGGGGACTTTCCACACCCTAACTGACACACATTCCACAGCT
GGTTCTTTCCGCCTCAGGACTCTTCCTTTTTCAATATTATTGAAGCATTTATCAGGGTTATTGTCTCATG
AGCGGATACATATTTGAATGTATTTAGAAAAATAAACAAATAGGGGTTCCGCGCACATTTCCCCGAAAAG
TGCCACCTAAATTGTAAGCGTTAATATTTTGTTAAAATTCGCGTTAAATTTTTGTTAAATCAGCTCATTT
TTTAACCAATAGGCCGAAATCGGCAAAATCCCTTATAAATCAAAAGAATAGACCGAGATAGGGT
[37 nt withheld, positions 3005-3041]
AAAGAACGTGGACTCCAACGTCAAAGG
[49 nt withheld, positions 3069-3117]
T
[91 nt withheld, positions 3119-3209]
G
[124 nt withheld, positions 3211-3334]
CCCATTCGCCATTCAGGCTGCGCAACTGTTGGGAAGGGCGATCGGTGCGGGCCTCTTCGCTATTACGCCA
GCTGGCGAAAGGGGGATGTGCTGCAAGGCGATTAAGTTGGGTAACGCCAGGGTTTTCCCAGTCACGACGT
TGTAAAACGACGGCCAGTGAGCGCGCGTAATACGACTCACTATAGGGCGAATTGGGTACCCGTCTCAGAT
A
Features (pLannotate 1.2.2; 14 found; start..end, strand, type, name):
      1..314     +  promoter       U6 promoter: RNA polymerase III promoter for mouse U6 snRNA (Das et al., 1988)
    335..410     +  misc_RNA       gRNA scaffold: guide RNA scaffold for the Streptococcus pyogenes CRISPR/Cas9 system
    455..473     -  promoter       T3 promoter: promoter for bacteriophage T3 RNA polymerase
    518..534     -  protein_bind   lac operator: The lac repressor binds to the lac operator to inhibit transcription in E. coli. This inhibition can be relieved by adding lactose or isopropyl-β-D-thiogalactopyranoside (IPTG). lac repressor encoded by lacI
    542..572     -  promoter       lac promoter: promoter for the E. coli lac operon
    587..608     -  protein_bind   CAP binding site: CAP binding activates transcription in the presence of cAMP. E. coli catabolite activator protein
    621..713     -  CDS            lacI (fragment): lac repressor; lacI; The lac repressor binds to the lac operator to inhibit transcription in E. coli. This inhibition can be relieved by adding lactose or isopropyl-β-D-thiogalactopyranoside (IPTG).
    896..1484    -  rep_origin     ori: high-copy-number ColE1/pMB1/pBR322/pUC origin of replication
   1561..2355    -  CDS            NeoR/KanR: aminoglycoside phosphotransferase from Tn5; aph(3')-II (or nptII); confers resistance to neomycin, kanamycin, and G418 (Geneticin®)
   2390..2747    -  promoter       SV40 promoter: SV40 enhancer and early promoter
   2749..2853    -  promoter       AmpR promoter: bla
   2906..3334    -  rep_origin     f1 ori (sequence partly withheld): f1 bacteriophage origin of replication; arrow indicates direction of (+) strand synthesis
   3339..3494    -  CDS            lacZα (fragment): LacZα fragment of β-galactosidase; lacZ fragment
   3502..3520    +  promoter       T7 promoter: promoter for bacteriophage T7 RNA polymerase
