[The description below was written by a language model from this plasmid's Addgene catalogue record and pLannotate feature annotations shown in this document.]
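Description:
pmU6 ST is a small (about 3.5 kb) sgRNA expression plasmid built on the pmU6 backbone and classed as a CRISPR/synthetic biology vector. It is maintained in E. coli at high copy number through a ColE1/pUC-type origin and selected with kanamycin. The resistance gene is the Tn5 aminoglycoside phosphotransferase (NeoR/KanR), which sits downstream of tandem AmpR (bla) and SV40 enhancer/early promoters. This arrangement drives kanamycin resistance in bacteria and could in principle support G418/neomycin selection in mammalian cells, although the record does not describe such use. The rest of the backbone carries typical cloning-vector remnants: an f1 phage origin, lacZα and lacI fragments, the lac promoter/operator with its CAP binding site, and flanking T7 and T3 phage promoters.

The payload is a single guide RNA cassette. A mouse U6 small nuclear RNA promoter, recognised by RNA polymerase III, drives a synthetic "safe targeting" spacer fused to the Streptococcus pyogenes Cas9 guide RNA scaffold. The spacer was inserted by restriction cloning at a BbsI site that was destroyed in the process, and it occupies the short gap between the promoter and the scaffold in the feature table. The plasmid encodes no Cas9, so the nuclease must be supplied separately.

Safe-targeting guides are generally used as controls that direct Cas9 cutting to a genomic location not expected to have functional consequences, so that effects of DNA cleavage itself can be distinguished from gene-specific phenotypes. The record does not state the target genome or locus. The associated publication concerns macrophage NFATC2 and angiogenic signalling during mycobacterial infection, which is consistent with use as a control alongside gene-targeting sgRNAs.
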