Addgene plasmid #188713: pmU6 ST
Purpose: sgRNA plasmid encoding mU6 promoter driving an anti-safe targeting sgRNA
Depositing lab: David Tobin. Depositing organization: Duke University. Publication: Macrophage NFATC2 mediates angiogenic signaling during mycobacterial infection. Brewer WJ, Xet-Mull AM, Yu A, Sweeney MI, Walton EM, Tobin DM. Cell Rep. 2022 Dec 13;41(11):111817. doi: 10.1016/j.celrep.2022.111817. PubMed 36516756.
Backbone
  Vector backbone: pmU6
  Vector type: CRISPR, Synthetic Biology
Growth in bacteria
  Bacterial resistance: Kanamycin, 50 μg/mL
  Growth temperature: 37°C
  Growth strain: DH5alpha
  Copy number: High Copy
Gene/Insert
  Gene/Insert name: Safe Targeting sgRNA
  gRNA/shRNA sequence: GCTAAGTACTCTAACAGG
  Species: Synthetic
  Cloning method: Restriction Enzyme; 5′ cloning site BbsI (destroyed during cloning)
Terms and licenses: Academic/Nonprofit Terms; Industry Terms: Not Available to Industry
How to cite: pmU6 ST was a gift from David Tobin (Addgene plasmid # 188713 ; http://n2t.net/addgene:188713 ; RRID:Addgene_188713)
